Addgene plasmid #148766: pCIneo-V5-SBP-MBP-HsNot4_64-575_AG
Purpose: Mammalian Expression of HsNot4_64-575
Depositing lab: Elisa Izaurralde. Depositing organization: Max Planck Institute for Developmental Biology. Publication: A conserved CAF40-binding motif in metazoan NOT4 mediates association with the CCR4-NOT complex. Keskeny C, Raisch T, Sgromo A, Igreja C, Bhandari D, Weichenrieder O, Izaurralde E. Genes Dev. 2019 Feb 1;33(3-4):236-252. doi: 10.1101/gad.320952.118. Epub 2019 Jan 28. PubMed 30692204.
Backbone
  Vector backbone: pCI-neo
  Vector type: Mammalian Expression
Growth in bacteria
  Bacterial resistance: Ampicillin, 100 μg/mL
  Growth temperature: 37°C
  Growth strain: DH5alpha
  Copy number: High Copy
Gene/Insert
  Gene/Insert name: HsNot4_64-575
  Species: H. sapiens (human)
  Entrez Gene: CNOT4 (a.k.a. CLONE243, NOT4, NOT4H)
  Cloning method: Unknown
Terms and licenses: Academic/Nonprofit Terms; Industry Terms: Not Available to Industry
Depositor comments: sequence given by variant 4 NCBI: NM_001190848.1 or Uniprot.: isoform 1 O95628-1 Plasmids from this collection were made available to the research community and donated after the lab closed. Please note that the sequence provided by the depositing laboratory may be theoretical/predicted or based on Sanger sequencing results. There may be discrepancies between sequencing results obtained by Addgene and the depositor sequence. If an Addgene verified sequence is not available, please contact before placing your order to request that our lab fully sequence the plasmid.
How to cite: pCIneo-V5-SBP-MBP-HsNot4_64-575_AG was a gift from Elisa Izaurralde (Addgene plasmid # 148766 ; http://n2t.net/addgene:148766 ; RRID:Addgene_148766)
