[The description below was written by a language model from this plasmid's Addgene catalogue record and pLannotate feature annotations shown in this document.]
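Description:
pCIneo-V5-SBP-MBP-HsNot4_64-575_AG is a mammalian expression plasmid of about 8.3 kb built on the pCI-neo backbone. It produces a truncated form of human CNOT4 (NOT4), the E3 ubiquitin ligase associated with the CCR4-NOT complex. It is propagated in E. coli as a high-copy plasmid through a ColE1/pUC-type origin and selected with ampicillin via the bla gene. An f1 origin is also present, allowing single-stranded DNA production. For selection in mammalian cells, the backbone carries a neomycin phosphotransferase cassette driven by the SV40 enhancer/early promoter and ended by a synthetic poly(A) signal. This cassette would allow G418 selection of stable transfectants.

The expression unit uses the human CMV immediate-early enhancer and promoter, followed by the chimeric β-globin/immunoglobulin intron, which generally improves transcript processing and expression. A T7 promoter lies just upstream of the coding region and could support in vitro transcription. The open reading frame encodes a V5 epitope tag, a streptavidin-binding peptide (SBP) and a signal-sequence-free E. coli maltose-binding protein (MBP), fused N-terminally to the CNOT4 fragment. By its name, this fragment spans residues 64–575, and the depositor references the sequence to isoform 1. Transcription ends at the SV40 late poly(A) signal. The annotated start of the CNOT4 feature overlaps the end of MBP, which is probably an annotation artefact rather than a real overlap.

The V5 tag allows immunodetection, and SBP permits streptavidin-based pulldown from cell lysates. The construct therefore suits interaction mapping in human cells. This matches the associated study of how NOT4 binds CAF40 and the CCR4-NOT complex, although the record itself states the purpose only as mammalian expression.
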