Features (pLannotate 1.2.2; 22 found; start..end, strand, type, name):
    207..584     +  enhancer       CMV enhancer: human cytomegalovirus immediate early enhancer
    585..796     +  promoter       CMV promoter: human cytomegalovirus (CMV) immediate early promoter
    957..1089    +  intron         chimeric intron: chimera between introns from human β-globin and immunoglobulin heavy chain genes
   1134..1152    +  promoter       T7 promoter: promoter for bacteriophage T7 RNA polymerase
   1174..1215    +  CDS            V5 tag: epitope tag from simian virus 5
   1237..1350    +  CDS            SBP: streptavidin-binding peptide selected from a peptide library; binds streptavidin with nanomolar affinity (Keefe et al., 2001)
   1375..2466    +  CDS            MBP: maltose binding protein from E. coli; malE (mutated); This version of the gene does not encode a signal sequence, so MBP will remain in the cytosol.
   2395..4014    +  CDS            CNOT4 (fragment): CNOT4_HUMAN - Also known as NOT4. Experimental evidence at protein level: Swiss-Prot protein existence level 1. Has E3 ubiquitin ligase activity, promoting ubiquitination and degradation of target proteins (PubMed:11823428, PubMed:22159038, PubMed:26575292). Involved in activation of the JAK/STAT pathway (PubMed:11823428, PubMed:22159038). Catalyzes ubiquitination of methylated RBM15 (PubMed:26575292). Plays a role in quality control of translation of mitochondrial outer membrane-localized mRNA (PubMed:29861391). As part of the PINK1-regulated signaling, upon mitochondria damage, ubiquitinates
   4029..4046    -  promoter       T3 promoter (fragment): promoter for bacteriophage T3 RNA polymerase
   4064..4185    -  polyA_signal   SV40 poly(A) signal: SV40 polyadenylation signal
   4208..4276    -  CDS            large T antigen (fragment): large T antigen from SV40 (simian virus 40)
   4300..4367    +  CDS            lacZα (fragment): LacZα fragment of β-galactosidase; lacZ fragment
   4371..4799    +  rep_origin     f1 ori (sequence partly withheld): f1 bacteriophage origin of replication; arrow indicates direction of (+) strand synthesis
   4827..4878    -  misc_feature   bom (fragment): basis of mobility region from pBR322
   4943..5300    +  promoter       SV40 promoter: SV40 enhancer and early promoter
   5351..6142    +  CDS            neo: KKA2_KLEPN - Also known as kan, nptII. Experimental evidence at protein level: Swiss-Prot protein existence level 1. Resistance to kanamycin, neomycin, paromomycin, ribostamycin, butirosin and gentamicin B. From Klebsiella pneumoniae.
   6209..6257    +  polyA_signal   poly(A) signal: synthetic polyadenylation signal
   6277..6331    -  misc_feature   bom (fragment): basis of mobility region from pBR322
   6433..6468    -  CDS            rop (fragment): Rop protein, which maintains plasmids at low copy number; rop
   6563..6667    +  promoter       AmpR promoter: bla
   6668..7528    +  CDS            AmpR: β-lactamase; bla; confers resistance to ampicillin, carbenicillin, and related antibiotics
   7699..8287    +  rep_origin     ori: high-copy-number ColE1/pMB1/pBR322/pUC origin of replication
>Addgene plasmid #148766 | pCIneo-V5-SBP-MBP-HsNot4_64-575_AG | addgene full sequence | sequence record 420963 | Addgene NGS Result
AGCAACGCGGCCTTTTTACGGTTCCTGGCCTTTTGCTGGCCTTTTGCTCACATGGCTCGACAGATCTTCA
ATATTGGCCATTAGCCATATTATTCATTGGTTATATAGCATAAATCAATATTGGCTATTGGCCATTGCAT
ACGTTGTATCTATATCATAATATGTACATTTATATTGGCTCATGTCCAATATGACCGCCATGTTGGCATT
GATTATTGACTAGTTATTAATAGTAATCAATTACGGGGTCATTAGTTCATAGCCCATATATGGAGTTCCG
CGTTACATAACTTACGGTAAATGGCCCGCCTGGCTGACCGCCCAACGACCCCCGCCCATTGACGTCAATA
ATGACGTATGTTCCCATAGTAACGCCAATAGGGACTTTCCATTGACGTCAATGGGTGGAGTATTTACGGT
AAACTGCCCACTTGGCAGTACATCAAGTGTATCATATGCCAAGTCCGCCCCCTATTGACGTCAATGACGG
TAAATGGCCCGCCTGGCATTATGCCCAGTACATGACCTTACGGGACTTTCCTACTTGGCAGTACATCTAC
GTATTAGTCATCGCTATTACCATGGTGATGCGGTTTTGGCAGTACACCAATGGGCGTGGATAGCGGTTTG
ACTCACGGGGATTTCCAAGTCTCCACCCCATTGACGTCAATGGGAGTTTGTTTTGGCACCAAAATCAACG
GGACTTTCCAAAATGTCGTAACAACTGCGATCGCCCGCCCCGTTGACGCAAATGGGCGGTAGGCGTGTAC
GGTGGGAGGTCTATATAAGCAGAGCTCGTTTAGTGAACCGTCAGATCACTAGAAGCTTTATTGCGGTAGT
TTATCACAGTTAAATTGCTAACGCAGTCAGTGCTTCTGACACAACAGTCTCGAACTTAAGCTGCAGTGAC
TCTCTTAAGGTAGCCTTGCAGAAGTTGGTCGTGAGGCACTGGGCAGGTAAGTATCAAGGTTACAAGACAG
GTTTAAGGAGACCAATAGAAACTGGGCTTGTCGAGACAGAGAAGACTCTTGCGTTTCTGATAGGCACCTA
TTGGTCTTACTGACATCCACTTTGCCTTTCTCTCCACAGGTGTCCACTCCCAGTTCAATTACAGCTCTTA
AGGCTAGAGTACTTAATACGACTCACTATAGGCTAGCAATTGCGGCCACCATGGGTAAGCCTATCCCTAA
CCCTCTCCTCGGTCTCGATTCTACGCCCGGAAGCGGTAGCGGTACCATGGACGAGAAGACCACCGGCTGG
GGGGGCGGCCACGTGGTGGAGGGCCTGGCCGGCGAGCTGGAGCAGCTGCGGGCCAGGCTGGAGCACCACC
CTCAGGGCCAGCGGGAGCCCTCCGGCGGCTGCAAGCCCCTCGACATGAAAATCGAAGAAGGTAAACTGGT
AATCTGGATTAACGGCGATAAAGGCTATAACGGTCTCGCTGAAGTCGGTAAGAAATTCGAGAAAGATACC
GGAATTAAAGTCACCGTTGAGCATCCGGATAAACTGGAAGAGAAATTCCCGCAGGTTGCGGCAACTGGCG
ATGGCCCTGACATTATCTTCTGGGCACACGACCGCTTTGGTGGCTACGCTCAATCTGGCCTGTTGGCTGA
AATCACCCCGGACAAAGCGTTCCAGGACAAGCTGTATCCGTTTACCTGGGATGCCGTACGTTACAACGGC
AAGCTGATTGCTTACCCGATCGCTGTTGAAGCGTTATCGCTGATTTATAACAAAGATCTGCTGCCGAACC
CGCCAAAAACCTGGGAAGAGATCCCGGCGCTGGATAAAGAACTGAAAGCGAAAGGTAAGAGCGCGCTGAT
GTTCAACCTGCAAGAACCGTACTTCACCTGGCCGCTGATTGCTGCTGACGGGGGTTATGCGTTCAAGTAT
GAAAACGGCAAGTACGACATTAAAGACGTGGGCGTGGATAACGCTGGCGCGAAAGCGGGTCTGACCTTCC
TGGTTGACCTGATTAAAAGCAAACACATGAATGCAGACACCGATTACTCCATCGCAGAAGCTGCCTTTAA
TAAAGGCGAAACAGCGATGACCATCAACGGCCCGTGGGCATGGTCCAACATCGACACCAGCAAAGTGAAT
TATGGTGTAACGGTACTGCCGACCTTCAAGGGTCAACCATCCAAACCGTTCGTTGGCGTGCTGAGCGCAG
GTATTAACGCCGCCAGTCCGAACAAAGAGCTGGCGAAAGAGTTCCTCGAAAACTATCTGCTGACTGATGA
AGGTCTGGAAGCGGTTAATAAAGACAAACCGCTGGGTGCCGTAGCGCTGAAGTCTTACGAGGAAGAGTTG
GCGAAAGATCCACGTATTGCCGCCACCATGGAAAACGCCCAGAAAGGTGAAATCATGCCGAACATCCCGC
AGATGTCCGCTTTCTGGTATGCCGTGCGTACTGCGGTGATCAACGCCGCCAGCGGTCGTCAGACTGTCGA
TGAAGCCCTGAAAGACCCTCCACTCGAGCCAGCAGTTTATAAACCACTCTCCCAGGAAGAGCTGCAAAGG
ATAAAGAATGAGAAAAAACAGAAACAAAATGAGAGAAAACAGAAAATATCAGAAAATCGCAAACATTTGG
CTAGTGTACGTGTCGTACAAAAAAACCTCGTCTTTGTTGTAGGTTTATCTCAGCGCCTAGCAGACCCAGA
GGTTTTAAAACGACCAGAATATTTTGGGAAGTTTGGTAAAATACATAAAGTTGTCATCAATAATAGCACA
TCATATGCAGGCTCACAGGGTCCAAGTGCCAGTGCTTATGTAACCTATATCCGGTCAGAAGACGCTCTCA
GAGCCATACAGTGTGTCAACAATGTGGTAGTAGATGGCAGAACACTTAAGGCATCTCTAGGTACAACAAA
ATACTGCAGTTACTTCTTAAAGAATATGCAGTGTCCAAAACCTGACTGCATGTATCTTCATGAATTGGGG
GATGAGGCGGCCAGCTTCACAAAAGAGGAAATGCAGGCGGGTAAACACCAAGAATATGAACAGAAGCTAC
TTCAAGAATTATATAAATTAAATCCCAATTTTCTTCAGCTATCTACGGGTTCAGTTGATAAAAATAAGAA
CAAAGTGACACCACTGCAGAGGTACGATACCCCCATTGACAAACCTTCAGATTCTCTCAGTATAGGGAAC
GGTGATAATTCCCAGCAGATATCTAACAGTGATACGCCTTCACCACCACCTGGTTTGTCAAAATCCAATC
CAGTCATCCCCATCAGTTCATCCAATCACAGTGCACGGTCCCCTTTTGAAGGGGCAGTAACAGAGTCACA
GTCGTTATTCTCAGACAATTTTCGCCATCCCAACCCTATCCCAAGTGGGCTTCCTCCTTTCCCCAGCTCC
CCACAGACATCCAGTGACTGGCCTACAGCACCAGAACCACAGAGCCTCTTCACATCAGAAACAATCCCAG
TATCATCCTCTACAGACTGGCAAGCAGCTTTTGGCTTTGGTTCTTCTAAACAACCAGAGGATGACTTGGG
TTTTGATCCCTTCGATGTCACTCGAAAAGCCTTAGCAGACCTGATTGAGAAGGAACTGTCCGTTCAAGAC
CAACCTTCCCTTTCGCCCACATCTCTTCAGAACTCCTCTTCACACACTACAACCGCCAAAGGTCCAGGCT
CTGGATTCCTGCATCCTGCTGCAGCTACAAATGCCAATTCTCTCAATAGTACCTTTTCAGTCTTGCCCCA
GAGGTTCCCTCAATTTCAGCAGCACCGAGCGGTTTATAATTCATTCAGTTTTCCAGGCCAGGCAGCCCGC
TATCCTTGGATGGCCTTTCCACGCAATAGCATCATGCACTTGAACCACACAGCAAACCCCACCTCAAATA
GTAATTTCTTGGACTTGAATCTCCCGCCACAGCACAACACAGGTCTGGGAGGGATCCCTGTAGCAGGGGA
AGAAGAGGTGAAGGTTTCGACCATGCCACTGTCAACCTCTTCCCATTCATTACAACAAGGACAGCAGCCT
ACAAGTCTCCACACTACTGTGGCCTAAGCGGCCGCTTCCCTTTAGTGAGGGTTAATGCTTCGAGCAGACA
TGATAAGATACATTGATGAGTTTGGACAAACCACAACTAGAATGCAGTGAAAAAAATGCTTTATTTGTGA
AATTTGTGATGCTATTGCTTTATTTGTAACCATTATAAGCTGCAATAAACAAGTTAACAACAACAATTGC
ATTCATTTTATGTTTCAGGTTCAGGGGGAGATGTGGGAGGTTTTTTAAAGCAAGTAAAACCTCTACAAAT
GTGGTAAAATCCGATAAGGATCGATCCGGGCTGGCGTAATAGCGAAGAGGCCCGCACCGATCGCCCTTCC
CAACAGTTGCGCAGCCTGAATGGCGAATGG
[124 nt withheld, positions 4371-4494]
C
[91 nt withheld, positions 4496-4586]
A
[49 nt withheld, positions 4588-4636]
CCTTTGACGTTGGAGTCCACGTTCTTT
[37 nt withheld, positions 4664-4700]
ACCCTATCTCGGTCTATTCTTTTGATTTATAAGGGATTTTGCCGATTTCGGCCTATTGGTTAAAAAATGA
GCTGATTTAACAAAAATTTAACGCGAATTTTAACAAAATATTAACGCTTACAATTTCCTGATGCGGTATT
TTCTCCTTACGCATCTGTGCGGTATTTCACACCGCATACGCGGATCTGCGCAGCACCATGGCCTGAAATA
ACCTCTGAAAGAGGAACTTGGTTAGGTACCTTCTGAGGCGGAAAGAACCAGCTGTGGAATGTGTGTCAGT
TAGGGTGTGGAAAGTCCCCAGGCTCCCCAGCAGGCAGAAGTATGCAAAGCATGCATCTCAATTAGTCAGC
AACCAGGTGTGGAAAGTCCCCAGGCTCCCCAGCAGGCAGAAGTATGCAAAGCATGCATCTCAATTAGTCA
GCAACCATAGTCCCGCCCCTAACTCCGCCCATCCCGCCCCTAACTCCGCCCAGTTCCGCCCATTCTCCGC
CCCATGGCTGACTAATTTTTTTTATTTATGCAGAGGCCGAGGCCGCCTCGGCCTCTGAGCTATTCCAGAA
GTAGTGAGGAGGCTTTTTTGGAGGCCTAGGCTTTTGCAAAAAGCTTGATTCTTCTGACACAACAGTCTCG
AACTTAAGGCTAGAGCCACCATGATTGAACAAGATGGATTGCACGCAGGTTCTCCGGCCGCTTGGGTGGA
GAGGCTATTCGGCTATGACTGGGCACAACAGACAATCGGCTGCTCTGATGCCGCCGTGTTCCGGCTGTCA
GCGCAGGGGCGCCCGGTTCTTTTTGTCAAGACCGACCTGTCCGGTGCCCTGAATGAACTGCAGGACGAGG
CAGCGCGGCTATCGTGGCTGGCCACGACGGGCGTTCCTTGCGCAGCTGTGCTCGACGTTGTCACTGAAGC
GGGAAGGGACTGGCTGCTATTGGGCGAAGTGCCGGGGCAGGATCTCCTGTCATCTCACCTTGCTCCTGCC
GAGAAAGTATCCATCATGGCTGATGCAATGCGGCGGCTGCATACGCTTGATCCGGCTACCTGCCCATTCG
ACCACCAAGCGAAACATCGCATCGAGCGAGCACGTACTCGGATGGAAGCCGGTCTTGTCGATCAGGATGA
TCTGGACGAAGAGCATCAGGGGCTCGCGCCAGCCGAACTGTTCGCCAGGCTCAAGGCGCGCATGCCCGAC
GGCGAGGATCTCGTCGTGACCCATGGCGATGCCTGCTTGCCGAATATCATGGTGGAAAATGGCCGCTTTT
CTGGATTCATCGACTGTGGCCGGCTGGGTGTGGCGGACCGCTATCAGGACATAGCGTTGGCTACCCGTGA
TATTGCTGAAGAGCTTGGCGGCGAATGGGCTGACCGCTTCCTCGTGCTTTACGGTATCGCCGCTCCCGAT
TCGCAGCGCATCGCCTTCTATCGCCTTCTTGACGAGTTCTTCTGAGCGGGACTCTGGGGTTCGAAATGAC
CGACCAAGCGACGCCCAACCTGCCATCACGATGGCCGCAATAAAATATCTTTATTTTCATTACATCTGTG
TGTTGGTTTTTTGTGTGAATCGATAGCGATAAGGATCCGCGTATGGTGCACTCTCAGTACAATCTGCTCT
GATGCCGCATAGTTAAGCCAGCCCCGACACCCGCCAACACCCGCTGACGCGCCCTGACGGGCTTGTCTGC
TCCCGGCATCCGCTTACAGACAAGCTGTGACCGTCTCCGGGAGCTGCATGTGTCAGAGGTTTTCACCGTC
ATCACCGAAACGCGCGAGACGAAAGGGCCTCGTGATACGCCTATTTTTATAGGTTAATGTCATGATAATA
ATGGTTTCTTAGACGTCAGGTGGCACTTTTCGGGGAAATGTGCGCGGAACCCCTATTTGTTTATTTTTCT
AAATACATTCAAATATGTATCCGCTCATGAGACAATAACCCTGATAAATGCTTCAATAATATTGAAAAAG
GAAGAGTATGAGTATTCAACATTTCCGTGTCGCCCTTATTCCCTTTTTTGCGGCATTTTGCCTTCCTGTT
TTTGCTCACCCAGAAACGCTGGTGAAAGTAAAAGATGCTGAAGATCAGTTGGGTGCACGAGTGGGTTACA
TCGAACTGGATCTCAACAGCGGTAAGATCCTTGAGAGTTTTCGCCCCGAAGAACGTTTTCCAATGATGAG
CACTTTTAAAGTTCTGCTATGTGGCGCGGTATTATCCCGTATTGACGCCGGGCAAGAGCAACTCGGTCGC
CGCATACACTATTCTCAGAATGACTTGGTTGAGTACTCACCAGTCACAGAAAAGCATCTTACGGATGGCA
TGACAGTAAGAGAATTATGCAGTGCTGCCATAACCATGAGTGATAACACTGCGGCCAACTTACTTCTGAC
AACGATCGGAGGACCGAAGGAGCTAACCGCTTTTTTGCACAACATGGGGGATCATGTAACTCGCCTTGAT
CGTTGGGAACCGGAGCTGAATGAAGCCATACCAAACGACGAGCGTGACACCACGATGCCTGTAGCAATGG
CAACAACGTTGCGCAAACTATTAACTGGCGAACTACTTACTCTAGCTTCCCGGCAACAATTAATAGACTG
GATGGAGGCGGATAAAGTTGCAGGACCACTTCTGCGCTCGGCCCTTCCGGCTGGCTGGTTTATTGCTGAT
AAATCTGGAGCCGGTGAGCGTGGGTCTCGCGGTATCATTGCAGCACTGGGGCCAGATGGTAAGCCCTCCC
GTATCGTAGTTATCTACACGACGGGGAGTCAGGCAACTATGGATGAACGAAATAGACAGATCGCTGAGAT
AGGTGCCTCACTGATTAAGCATTGGTAACTGTCAGACCAAGTTTACTCATATATACTTTAGATTGATTTA
AAACTTCATTTTTAATTTAAAAGGATCTAGGTGAAGATCCTTTTTGATAATCTCATGACCAAAATCCCTT
AACGTGAGTTTTCGTTCCACTGAGCGTCAGACCCCGTAGAAAAGATCAAAGGATCTTCTTGAGATCCTTT
TTTTCTGCGCGTAATCTGCTGCTTGCAAACAAAAAAACCACCGCTACCAGCGGTGGTTTGTTTGCCGGAT
CAAGAGCTACCAACTCTTTTTCCGAAGGTAACTGGCTTCAGCAGAGCGCAGATACCAAATACTGTTCTTC
TAGTGTAGCCGTAGTTAGGCCACCACTTCAAGAACTCTGTAGCACCGCCTACATACCTCGCTCTGCTAAT
CCTGTTACCAGTGGCTGCTGCCAGTGGCGATAAGTCGTGTCTTACCGGGTTGGACTCAAGACGATAGTTA
CCGGATAAGGCGCAGCGGTCGGGCTGAACGGGGGGTTCGTGCACACAGCCCAGCTTGGAGCGAACGACCT
ACACCGAACTGAGATACCTACAGCGTGAGCTATGAGAAAGCGCCACGCTTCCCGAAGGGAGAAAGGCGGA
CAGGTATCCGGTAAGCGGCAGGGTCGGAACAGGAGAGCGCACGAGGGAGCTTCCAGGGGGAAACGCCTGG
TATCTTTATAGTCCTGTCGGGTTTCGCCACCTCTGACTTGAGCGTCGATTTTTGTGATGCTCGTCAGGGG
GGCGGAGCCTATGGAAAAACGCC
